Addgene plasmid #216760: pAAV/hSyn-SCLM
Purpose: AAV2 transfer vector with the human synapsin I promoter for neuronal expression of SuperClomeleon
Depositing lab: George Augustine. Depositing organization: Nanyang Technological University (NTU).
Backbone
  Vector backbone: pAAV Syn ChR E90R-D156N-T159C 2A tDimer
  Backbone manufacturer: Thomas Oertner (Addgene plasmid # 52494)
  Backbone size w/o insert (bp): 4690
  Total vector size (bp): 6076
  Vector type: Mammalian Expression, AAV
Growth in bacteria
  Bacterial resistance: Ampicillin, 100 μg/mL
  Growth temperature: 37°C
  Growth strain: NEB Stable
  Copy number: High Copy
Gene/Insert
  Gene/Insert name: SuperClomeleon (alt name: Cerulean/S30R/dC11-LE-Topaz/dN5/S30R/Q69T/V163A)
  Species: A. victoria (crystal jelly)
  Insert size (bp): 1386
  Mutation: S30R and 11 AA deletion in the Cerulean CFP moiety and 5 AA deletion, S30R, Q69T, and V163A in the Topaz YFP moiety
  Promoter: hSyn (human synapsin I)
  Cloning method: Restriction Enzyme; 5′ cloning site NcoI (not destroyed); 3′ cloning site BsrGI (not destroyed)
  Sequencing primers: 5′ tgggcagcggaggagtcgt; 3′ agccatacgggaagcaatagc
Terms and licenses: Academic/Nonprofit Terms; Industry Terms: Not Available to Industry
Depositor comments: Wimmer, R., Schmitt, L., Davidson, T. et al. Thalamic control of sensory selection in divided attention. Nature 526, 705–709 (2015). https://doi.org/10.1038/nature15398 Boffi JC, Knabbe J, Kaiser M and Kuner T (2018) KCC2-dependent Steady-state Intracellular Chloride Concentration and pH in Cortical Layer 2/3 Neurons of Anesthetized and Awake Mice. Front. Cell. Neurosci. 12:7. https://doi.org/10.3389/fncel.2018.00007 Nakajima M, Schmitt LI, Halassa MM. Prefrontal Cortex Regulates Sensory Filtering through a Basal Ganglia-to-Thalamus Pathway. Neuron 103(3), 445-458.e10 (2019). https://doi.org/10.1016/j.neuron.2019.05.026
How to cite: pAAV/hSyn-SCLM was a gift from George Augustine (Addgene plasmid # 216760 ; http://n2t.net/addgene:216760 ; RRID:Addgene_216760)
