[The description below was written by a language model from this plasmid's Addgene catalogue record and pLannotate feature annotations shown in this document.]
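Description:
pAAV/hSyn-SCLM is an AAV2 transfer (cis) plasmid for neuron-restricted expression of SuperClomeleon, a genetically encoded chloride indicator. It was built on an earlier synapsin-promoter pAAV backbone by placing the sensor between NcoI and BsrGI sites. In bacteria it is maintained through a high-copy ColE1/pUC-type origin and selected with ampicillin via the bla gene. An f1 origin is also present. The sequenced record is about 6.1 kb, close to the catalogued total size. The right-hand AAV2 inverted terminal repeat is annotated in full, whereas the left-hand one appears only as two short fragments. This could reflect the difficulty of sequencing or annotating these hairpin repeats, or a partial ITR, and the record does not settle which.

Between the ITRs, the human synapsin I promoter drives a single open reading frame made of two Aequorea victoria fluorescent protein moieties. The first is a Cerulean-type cyan donor carrying S30R and an 11-residue truncation. It is joined by a short linker to a Topaz-type yellow acceptor carrying a 5-residue truncation plus S30R, Q69T and V163A. Chloride binding quenches the yellow moiety, so the FRET ratio between the two reports intracellular chloride concentration. A V5 tag sequence is annotated just downstream of the sensor, but the record does not state whether it is translated in frame with it. A WPRE follows to boost transcript stability and expression, and the human growth hormone polyadenylation signal terminates the message.

The plasmid is intended for packaging recombinant AAV, with rep/cap and helper functions supplied in trans, or for direct transfection. Depositor comments point to its use for imaging neuronal chloride and inhibitory signalling in the mouse brain in vivo.
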