Features (pLannotate 1.2.2; 18 found; start..end, strand, type, name):
     16..43      +  repeat_region  AAV2 ITR (fragment): inverted terminal repeat of adeno-associated virus serotype 2 inverted
     72..99      +  repeat_region  AAV2 ITR (fragment): inverted terminal repeat of adeno-associated virus serotype 2 inverted
    179..626     +  promoter       hSyn promoter: human synapsin I promoter; confers neuron-specific expression (Kügler et al., 2003)
    640..656     +  misc_feature   MCS (fragment): pUC18/19 multiple cloning site
    679..1356    +  CDS            Enhanced Cyan-Emitting GFP: Enhanced Cyan-Emitting GFP is a basic (constitutively fluorescent) cyan fluorescent protein published in 2002, derived from Aequorea victoria.
   1363..2064    +  CDS            Clomeleon: Clomeleon is a basic (constitutively fluorescent) green fluorescent protein published in 2013, derived from Aequorea victoria.
   2097..2138    +  CDS            V5 tag: epitope tag from simian virus 5
   2173..2196    +  misc_feature   MCS (fragment): pBluescript multiple cloning site
   2196..2784    +  misc_feature   WPRE: woodchuck hepatitis virus posttranscriptional regulatory element
   2816..3292    +  polyA_signal   hGH poly(A) signal: human growth hormone polyadenylation signal
   3332..3472    +  repeat_region  AAV2 ITR: inverted terminal repeat of adeno-associated virus serotype 2 inverted
   3477..3528    -  misc_feature   bom (fragment): basis of mobility region from pBR322
   3547..4002    +  rep_origin     f1 ori (sequence partly withheld): f1 bacteriophage origin of replication; arrow indicates direction of (+) strand synthesis
   4003..4052    -  misc_feature   bom (fragment): basis of mobility region from pBR322
   4154..4189    -  CDS            rop (fragment): Rop protein, which maintains plasmids at low copy number; rop
   4284..4388    +  promoter       AmpR promoter: bla
   4389..5249    +  CDS            AmpR: β-lactamase; bla; confers resistance to ampicillin, carbenicillin, and related antibiotics
   5420..6008    +  rep_origin     ori: high-copy-number ColE1/pMB1/pBR322/pUC origin of replication
>Addgene plasmid #216760 | pAAV/hSyn-SCLM | addgene full sequence | sequence record 429492 | Addgene NGS Result
ATGTCCTGCAGGCAGCTGCGCGCTCGCTCGCTCACTGAGGCCGCCCGGGCGTCGGGCGACCTTTGGTCGC
CCGGCCTCAGTGAGCGAGCGAGCGCGCAGAGAGGGAGTGGCCAACTCCATCACTAGGGGTTCCTGCGGCC
GCACGCGTGTGTCTAGACTGCAGAGGGCCCTGCGTATGAGTGCAAGTGGGTTTTAGGACCAGGATGAGGC
GGGGTGGGGGTGCCTACCTGACGACCGACCCCGACCCACTGGACAAGCACCCAACCCCCATTCCCCAAAT
TGCGCATCCCCTATCAGAGAGGGGGAGGGGAAACAGGATGCGGCGAGGCGCGTGCGCACTGCCAGCTTCA
GCACCGCGGACAGTGCCTTCGCCCCCGCCTGGCGGCGCGCGCCACCGCCGCCTCAGCACTGAAGGCGCGC
TGACGTCACTCGCCGGTCCCCCGCAAACTCCCCTTCCCGGCCACCTTGGTCGCGTCCGCGCCGCCGCCGG
CCCAGCCGGACCGCACCACGCGAGGCGCGAGATAGGGGGGCACGGGCGCGACCATCTGCGCTGCGGCGCC
GGCGACTCAGCGCTGCCTCAGTCTGCGGTGGGCAGCGGAGGAGTCGTGTCGTGCCTGAGAGCGCAGTCGA
GAAGGTACCGGATCCTCTAGAGTCGAGCTCAAGCTTGCCACCATGGTGAGCAAGGGCGAGGAGCTGTTCA
CCGGGGTGGTGCCCATCCTGGTCGAGCTGGACGGCGACGTAAACGGCCACAAGTTCAGCGTGCGCGGCGA
GGGCGAGGGCGATGCCACCTACGGCAAGCTGACCCTGAAGTTCATCTGCACCACCGGCAAGCTGCCCGTG
CCCTGGCCCACCCTCGTGACCACCCTGACCTGGGGCGTGCAGTGCTTCGCACGCTACCCCGACCACATGA
AGCAGCACGACTTCTTCAAGTCCGCCATGCCCGAAGGCTACGTCCAGGAGCGCACCATCTTCTTCAAGGA
CGACGGCAACTACAAGACCCGCGCCGAGGTGAAGTTCGAGGGCGACACCCTGGTGAACCGCATCGAGCTG
AAGGGCATCGACTTCAAGGAGGACGGCAACATCCTGGGGCACAAGCTGGAGTACAACGCCATCAGCGACA
ACGTCTATATCACCGCCGACAAGCAGAAGAACGGCATCAAGGCCAACTTCAAGATCCGCCACAACATCGA
GGACGGCAGCGTGCAGCTCGCCGACCACTACCAGCAGAACACCCCCATCGGCGACGGCCCCGTGCTGCTG
CCCGACAACCACTACCTGAGCACCCAGTCCGCCCTGAGCAAAGACCCCAACGAGAAGCGCGATCACATGG
TCCTGCTGGAGTTCGTGACCGCCGCCCTCGAGGAGGAGCTGTTCACCGGGGTGGTGCCCATCCTGGTCGA
GCTGGACGGCGACGTAAACGGCCACAAGTTCAGCGTGCGCGGCGAGGGCGAGGGCGATGCCACCTACGGC
AAGCTGACCCTGAAGTTCATCTGCACCACCGGCAAGCTGCCCGTGCCCTGGCCCACCCTCGTGACCACCT
TCGGCTACGGCGTGACATGCTTCGCCCGCTACCCCGACCACATGCGCCAGCACGACTTCTTCAAGTCCGC
CATGCCCGAAGGCTACGTCCAGGAGCGCACCATCTTCTTCAAGGACGACGGCAACTACAAGACCCGCGCC
GAGGTGAAGTTCGAGGGCGACACCCTGGTGAACCGCATCGAGCTGAAGGGCATCGACTTCAAGGAGGACG
GCAACATCCTGGGGCACAAGCTGGAGTACAACTACAACAGCCACAACGTCTATATCATGGCCGACAAGCA
GAAGAACGGCATCAAGGCGAACTTCAAGATCCGCCACAACATCGAGGACGGCAGCGTGCAGCTCGCCGAC
CACTACCAGCAGAACACCCCCATCGGCGACGGCCCCGTGCTGCTGCCCGACAACCACTACCTGAGCTACC
AGTCCGCCCTGAGCAAAGACCCCAACGAGAAGCGCGATCACATGGTCCTGCTGGAGTTCGTGACCGCCGC
CGGGATCACTCTCGGCATGGACGAGCTGTACAAGTAACATATGCTCTAGAGGGCCCGCGGTTCGAAGGTA
AGCCTATCCCTAACCCTCTCCTCGGTCTCGATTCTACGCGTACCGGTCATCATCACCATCACCATTGAGT
TTAATTCGATATCAAGCTTATCGATAATCAACCTCTGGATTACAAAATTTGTGAAAGATTGACTGGTATT
CTTAACTATGTTGCTCCTTTTACGCTATGTGGATACGCTGCTTTAATGCCTTTGTATCATGCTATTGCTT
CCCGTATGGCTTTCATTTTCTCCTCCTTGTATAAATCCTGGTTGCTGTCTCTTTATGAGGAGTTGTGGCC
CGTTGTCAGGCAACGTGGCGTGGTGTGCACTGTGTTTGCTGACGCAACCCCCACTGGTTGGGGCATTGCC
ACCACCTGTCAGCTCCTTTCCGGGACTTTCGCTTTCCCCCTCCCTATTGCCACGGCGGAACTCATCGCCG
CCTGCCTTGCCCGCTGCTGGACAGGGGCTCGGCTGTTGGGCACTGACAATTCCGTGGTGTTGTCGGGGAA
ATCATCGTCCTTTCCTTGGCTGCTCGCCTATGTTGCCACCTGGATTCTGCGCGGGACGTCCTTCTGCTAC
GTCCCTTCGGCCCTCAATCCAGCGGACCTTCCTTCCCGCGGCCTGCTGCCGGCTCTGCGGCCTCTTCCGC
GTCTTCGCCTTCGCCCTCAGACGAGTCGGATCTCCCTTTGGGCCGCCTCCCCGCATCGATACCGAGCGCT
GCTCGAGAGATCTACGGGTGGCATCCCTGTGACCCCTCCCCAGTGCCTCTCCTGGCCCTGGAAGTTGCCA
CTCCAGTGCCCACCAGCCTTGTCCTAATAAAATTAAGTTGCATCATTTTGTCTGACTAGGTGTCCTTCTA
TAATATTATGGGGTGGAGGGGGGTGGTATGGAGCAAGGGGCAAGTTGGGAAGACAACCTGTAGGGCCTGC
GGGGTCTATTGGGAACCAAGCTGGAGTGCAGTGGCACAATCTTGGCTCACTGCAATCTCCGCCTCCTGGG
TTCAAGCGATTCTCCTGCCTCAGCCTCCCGAGTTGTTGGGATTCCAGGCATGCATGACCAGGCTCAGCTA
ATTTTTGTTTTTTTGGTAGAGACGGGGTTTCACCATATTGGCCAGGCTGGTCTCCAACTCCTAATCTCAG
GTGATCTACCCACCTTGGCCTCCCAAATTGCTGGGATTACAGGCGTGAACCACTGCTCCCTTCCCTGTCC
TTCTGATTTTGTAGGTAACCACGTGCGGACCGAGCGGCCGCAGGAACCCCTAGTGATGGAGTTGGCCACT
CCCTCTCTGCGCGCTCGCTCGCTCACTGAGGCCGGGCGACCAAAGGTCGCCCGACGCCCGGGCTTTGCCC
GGGCGGCCTCAGTGAGCGAGCGAGCGCGCAGCTGCCTGCAGGGGCGCCTGATGCGGTATTTTCTCCTTAC
GCATCTGTGCGGTATTTCACACCGCATA
[95 nt withheld, positions 3529-3623]
T
[46 nt withheld, positions 3625-3670]
C
[141 nt withheld, positions 3672-3812]
CCTTTGACGTTGGAGTCCACGTTCTTT
[37 nt withheld, positions 3840-3876]
ACTCTATCTCGGGCTATTCTTTTGATTTATAAGGGATTTTGCCGATTTCGGTCTATTGGTTAAAAAATGA
GCTGATTTAACAAAAATTTAACGCGAATTTTAACAAAATATTAACGTTTACAATTTTATGGTGCACTCTC
AGTACAATCTGCTCTGATGCCGCATAGTTAAGCCAGCCCCGACACCCGCCAACACCCGCTGACGCGCCCT
GACGGGCTTGTCTGCTCCCGGCATCCGCTTACAGACAAGCTGTGACCGTCTCCGGGAGCTGCATGTGTCA
GAGGTTTTCACCGTCATCACCGAAACGCGCGAGACGAAAGGGCCTCGTGATACGCCTATTTTTATAGGTT
AATGTCATGATAATAATGGTTTCTTAGACGTCAGGTGGCACTTTTCGGGGAAATGTGCGCGGAACCCCTA
TTTGTTTATTTTTCTAAATACATTCAAATATGTATCCGCTCATGAGACAATAACCCTGATAAATGCTTCA
ATAATATTGAAAAAGGAAGAGTATGAGTATTCAACATTTCCGTGTCGCCCTTATTCCCTTTTTTGCGGCA
TTTTGCCTTCCTGTTTTTGCTCACCCAGAAACGCTGGTGAAAGTAAAAGATGCTGAAGATCAGTTGGGTG
CACGAGTGGGTTACATCGAACTGGATCTCAACAGCGGTAAGATCCTTGAGAGTTTTCGCCCCGAAGAACG
TTTTCCAATGATGAGCACTTTTAAAGTTCTGCTATGTGGCGCGGTATTATCCCGTATTGACGCCGGGCAA
GAGCAACTCGGTCGCCGCATACACTATTCTCAGAATGACTTGGTTGAGTACTCACCAGTCACAGAAAAGC
ATCTTACGGATGGCATGACAGTAAGAGAATTATGCAGTGCTGCCATAACCATGAGTGATAACACTGCGGC
CAACTTACTTCTGACAACGATCGGAGGACCGAAGGAGCTAACCGCTTTTTTGCACAACATGGGGGATCAT
GTAACTCGCCTTGATCGTTGGGAACCGGAGCTGAATGAAGCCATACCAAACGACGAGCGTGACACCACGA
TGCCTGTAGCAATGGCAACAACGTTGCGCAAACTATTAACTGGCGAACTACTTACTCTAGCTTCCCGGCA
ACAATTAATAGACTGGATGGAGGCGGATAAAGTTGCAGGACCACTTCTGCGCTCGGCCCTTCCGGCTGGC
TGGTTTATTGCTGATAAATCTGGAGCCGGTGAGCGTGGGTCTCGCGGTATCATTGCAGCACTGGGGCCAG
ATGGTAAGCCCTCCCGTATCGTAGTTATCTACACGACGGGGAGTCAGGCAACTATGGATGAACGAAATAG
ACAGATCGCTGAGATAGGTGCCTCACTGATTAAGCATTGGTAACTGTCAGACCAAGTTTACTCATATATA
CTTTAGATTGATTTAAAACTTCATTTTTAATTTAAAAGGATCTAGGTGAAGATCCTTTTTGATAATCTCA
TGACCAAAATCCCTTAACGTGAGTTTTCGTTCCACTGAGCGTCAGACCCCGTAGAAAAGATCAAAGGATC
TTCTTGAGATCCTTTTTTTCTGCGCGTAATCTGCTGCTTGCAAACAAAAAAACCACCGCTACCAGCGGTG
GTTTGTTTGCCGGATCAAGAGCTACCAACTCTTTTTCCGAAGGTAACTGGCTTCAGCAGAGCGCAGATAC
CAAATACTGTTCTTCTAGTGTAGCCGTAGTTAGGCCACCACTTCAAGAACTCTGTAGCACCGCCTACATA
CCTCGCTCTGCTAATCCTGTTACCAGTGGCTGCTGCCAGTGGCGATAAGTCGTGTCTTACCGGGTTGGAC
TCAAGACGATAGTTACCGGATAAGGCGCAGCGGTCGGGCTGAACGGGGGGTTCGTGCACACAGCCCAGCT
TGGAGCGAACGACCTACACCGAACTGAGATACCTACAGCGTGAGCTATGAGAAAGCGCCACGCTTCCCGA
AGGGAGAAAGGCGGACAGGTATCCGGTAAGCGGCAGGGTCGGAACAGGAGAGCGCACGAGGGAGCTTCCA
GGGGGAAACGCCTGGTATCTTTATAGTCCTGTCGGGTTTCGCCACCTCTGACTTGAGCGTCGATTTTTGT
GATGCTCGTCAGGGGGGCGGAGCCTATGGAAAAACGCCAGCAACGCGGCCTTTTTACGGTTCCTGGCCTT
TTGCTGGCCTTTTGCTCAC
